>Addgene plasmid #90089 | pET21b-Caspase-3(V266E) | addgene full sequence | sequence record 177311 | Addgene NGS Result
TAATACGACTCACTATAGGGGAATTGTGAGCGGATAACAATTCCCCTCTAGAAATAATTTTGTTTAACTT
TAAGAAGGAGATATACATATGGAGAACACTGAAAACTCAGTGGATTCAAAATCCATTAAAAATTTGGAAC
CAAAGATCATACATGGAAGCGAATCAATGGACTCTGGAATATCCCTGGACAACAGTTATAAAATGGATTA
TCCTGAGATGGGTTTATGTATAATAATTAATAATAAGAATTTTCATAAAAGCACTGGAATGACATCTCGG
TCTGGTACAGATGTCGATGCAGCAAACCTCAGGGAAACATTCAGAAACTTGAAATATGAAGTCAGGAATA
AAAATGATCTTACACGTGAAGAAATTGTGGAATTGATGCGTGATGTTTCTAAAGAAGATCACAGCAAAAG
GAGCAGTTTTGTTTGTGTGCTTCTGAGCCATGGTGAAGAAGGAATAATTTTTGGAACAAATGGACCTGTT
GACCTGAAAAAAATAACAAACTTTTTCAGAGGGGATCGTTGTAGAAGTCTAACTGGAAAACCCAAACTTT
TCATTATTCAGGCCTGCCGTGGTACAGAACTGGACTGTGGCATTGAGACAGACAGTGGTGTTGATGATGA
CATGGCGTGTCATAAAATACCAGTGGAGGCCGACTTCTTGTATGCATACTCCACAGCACCTGGTTATTAT
TCTTGGCGAAATTCAAAGGATGGCTCCTGGTTCATCCAGTCGCTTTGTGCCATGCTGAAACAGTATGCCG
ACAAGCTTGAATTTATGCACATTCTTACCCGGGTTAACCGAAAGGTGGCAACAGAATTTGAGTCCTTTTC
CTTTGACGCTACTTTTCATGCAAAGAAACAGATTCCATGTATTGAGTCCATGCTCACAAAAGAACTCTAT
TTTTATCACCTCGAGCACCACCACCACCACCACTGAGATCCGGCTGCTAACAAAGCCCGAAAGGAAGCTG
AGTTGGCTGCTGCCACCGCTGAGCAATAACTAGCATAACCCCTTGGGGCCTCTAAACGGGTCTTGAGGGG
TTTTTTGCTGAAAGGAGGAACTATATCCGGATTGGCGAATGGG
[124 nt withheld, positions 1094-1217]
C
[91 nt withheld, positions 1219-1309]
A
[49 nt withheld, positions 1311-1359]
CCTTTGACGTTGGAGTCCACGTTCTTT
[37 nt withheld, positions 1387-1423]
ACCCTATCTCGGTCTATTCTTTTGATTTATAAGGGATTTTGCCGATTTCGGCCTATTGGTTAAAAAATGA
GCTGATTTAACAAAAATTTAACGCGAATTTTAACAAAATATTAACGCTTACAATTTAGGTGGCACTTTTC
GGGGAAATGTGCGCGGAACCCCTATTTGTTTATTTTTCTAAATACATTCAAATATGTATCCGCTCATGAG
ACAATAACCCTGATAAATGCTTCAATAATATTGAAAAAGGAAGAGTATGAGTATTCAACATTTCCGTGTC
GCCCTTATTCCCTTTTTTGCGGCATTTTGCCTTCCTGTTTTTGCTCACCCAGAAACGCTGGTGAAAGTAA
AAGATGCTGAAGATCAGTTGGGTGCACGAGTGGGTTACATCGAACTGGATCTCAACAGCGGTAAGATCCT
TGAGAGTTTTCGCCCCGAAGAACGTTTTCCAATGATGAGCACTTTTAAAGTTCTGCTATGTGGCGCGGTA
TTATCCCGTATTGACGCCGGGCAAGAGCAACTCGGTCGCCGCATACACTATTCTCAGAATGACTTGGTTG
AGTACTCACCAGTCACAGAAAAGCATCTTACGGATGGCATGACAGTAAGAGAATTATGCAGTGCTGCCAT
AACCATGAGTGATAACACTGCGGCCAACTTACTTCTGACAACGATCGGAGGACCGAAGGAGCTAACCGCT
TTTTTGCACAACATGGGGGATCATGTAACTCGCCTTGATCGTTGGGAACCGGAGCTGAATGAAGCCATAC
CAAACGACGAGCGTGACACCACGATGCCTGCAGCAATGGCAACAACGTTGCGCAAACTATTAACTGGCGA
ACTACTTACTCTAGCTTCCCGGCAACAATTAATAGACTGGATGGAGGCGGATAAAGTTGCAGGACCACTT
CTGCGCTCGGCCCTTCCGGCTGGCTGGTTTATTGCTGATAAATCTGGAGCCGGTGAGCGTGGGTCTCGCG
GTATCATTGCAGCACTGGGGCCAGATGGTAAGCCCTCCCGTATCGTAGTTATCTACACGACGGGGAGTCA
GGCAACTATGGATGAACGAAATAGACAGATCGCTGAGATAGGTGCCTCACTGATTAAGCATTGGTAACTG
TCAGACCAAGTTTACTCATATATACTTTAGATTGATTTAAAACTTCATTTTTAATTTAAAAGGATCTAGG
TGAAGATCCTTTTTGATAATCTCATGACCAAAATCCCTTAACGTGAGTTTTCGTTCCACTGAGCGTCAGA
CCCCGTAGAAAAGATCAAAGGATCTTCTTGAGATCCTTTTTTTCTGCGCGTAATCTGCTGCTTGCAAACA
AAAAAACCACCGCTACCAGCGGTGGTTTGTTTGCCGGATCAAGAGCTACCAACTCTTTTTCCGAAGGTAA
CTGGCTTCAGCAGAGCGCAGATACCAAATACTGTCCTTCTAGTGTAGCCGTAGTTAGGCCACCACTTCAA
GAACTCTGTAGCACCGCCTACATACCTCGCTCTGCTAATCCTGTTACCAGTGGCTGCTGCCAGTGGCGAT
AAGTCGTGTCTTACCGGGTTGGACTCAAGACGATAGTTACCGGATAAGGCGCAGCGGTCGGGCTGAACGG
GGGGTTCGTGCACACAGCCCAGCTTGGAGCGAACGACCTACACCGAACTGAGATACCTACAGCGTGAGCT
ATGAGAAAGCGCCACGCTTCCCGAAGGGAGAAAGGCGGACAGGTATCCGGTAAGCGGCAGGGTCGGAACA
GGAGAGCGCACGAGGGAGCTTCCAGGGGGAAACGCCTGGTATCTTTATAGTCCTGTCGGGTTTCGCCACC
TCTGACTTGAGCGTCGATTTTTGTGATGCTCGTCAGGGGGGCGGAGCCTATGGAAAAACGCCAGCAACGC
GGCCTTTTTACGGTTCCTGGCCTTTTGCTGGCCTTTTGCTCACATGTTCTTTCCTGCGTTATCCCCTGAT
TCTGTGGATAACCGTATTACCGCCTTTGAGTGAGCTGATACCGCTCGCCGCAGCCGAACGACCGAGCGCA
GCGAGTCAGTGAGCGAGGAAGCGGAAGAGCGCCTGATGCGGTATTTTCTCCTTACGCATCTGTGCGGTAT
TTCACACCGCAATGGTGCACTCTCAGTACAATCTGCTCTGATGCCGCATAGTTAAGCCAGTATACACTCC
GCTATCGCTACGTGACTGGGTCATGGCTGCGCCCCGACACCCGCCAACACCCGCTGACGCGCCCTGACGG
GCTTGTCTGCTCCCGGCATCCGCTTACAGACAAGCTGTGACCGTCTCCGGGAGCTGCATGTGTCAGAGGT
TTTCACCGTCATCACCGAAACGCGCGAGGCAGCTGCGGTAAAGCTCATCAGCGTGGTCGTGAAGCGATTC
ACAGATGTCTGCCTGTTCATCCGCGTCCAGCTCGTTGAGTTTCTCCAGAAGCGTTAATGTCTGGCTTCTG
ATAAAGCGGGCCATGTTAAGGGCGGTTTTTTCCTGTTTGGTCACTGATGCCTCCGTGTAAGGGGGATTTC
TGTTCATGGGGGTAATGATACCGATGAAACGAGAGAGGATGCTCACGATACGGGTTACTGATGATGAACA
TGCCCGGTTACTGGAACGTTGTGAGGGTAAACAACTGGCGGTATGGATGCGGCGGGACCAGAGAAAAATC
ACTCAGGGTCAATGCCAGCGCTTCGTTAATACAGATGTAGGTGTTCCACAGGGTAGCCAGCAGCATCCTG
CGATGCAGATCCGGAACATAATGGTGCAGGGCGCTGACTTCCGCGTTTCCAGACTTTACGAAACACGGAA
ACCGAAGACCATTCATGTTGTTGCTCAGGTCGCAGACGTTTTGCAGCAGCAGTCGCTTCACGTTCGCTCG
CGTATCGGTGATTCATTCTGCTAACCAGTAAGGCAACCCCGCCAGCCTAGCCGGGTCCTCAACGACAGGA
GCACGATCATGCGCACCCGTGGGGCCGCCATGCCGGCGATAATGGCCTGCTTCTCGCCGAAACGTTTGGT
GGCGGGACCAGTGACGAAGGCTTGAGCGAGGGCGTGCAAGATTCCGAATACCGCAAGCGACAGGCCGATC
ATCGTCGCGCTCCAGCGAAAGCGGTCCTCGCCGAAAATGACCCAGAGCGCTGCCGGCACCTGTCCTACGA
GTTGCATGATAAAGAAGACAGTCATAAGTGCGGCGACGATAGTCATGCCCCGCGCCCACCGGAAGGAGCT
GACTGGGTTGAAGGCTCTCAAGGGCATCGGTCGAGATCCCGGTGCCTAATGAGTGAGCTAACTTACATTA
ATTGCGTTGCGCTCACTGCCCGCTTTCCAGTCGGGAAACCTGTCGTGCCAGCTGCATTAATGAATCGGCC
AACGCGCGGGGAGAGGCGGTTTGCGTATTGGGCGCCAGGGTGGTTTTTCTTTTCACCAGTGAGACGGGCA
ACAGCTGATTGCCCTTCACCGCCTGGCCCTGAGAGAGTTGCAGCAAGCGGTCCACGCTGGTTTGCCCCAG
CAGGCGAAAATCCTGTTTGATGGTGGTTAACGGCGGGATATAACATGAGCTGTCTTCGGTATCGTCGTAT
CCCACTACCGAGATATCCGCACCAACGCGCAGCCCGGACTCGGTAATGGCGCGCATTGCGCCCAGCGCCA
TCTGATCGTTGGCAACCAGCATCGCAGTGGGAACGATGCCCTCATTCAGCATTTGCATGGTTTGTTGAAA
ACCGGACATGGCACTCCAGTCGCCTTCCCGTTCCGCTATCGGCTGAATTTGATTGCGAGTGAGATATTTA
TGCCAGCCAGCCAGACGCAGACGCGCCGAGACAGAACTTAATGGGCCCGCTAACAGCGCGATTTGCTGGT
GACCCAATGCGACCAGATGCTCCACGCCCAGTCGCGTACCGTCTTCATGGGAGAAAATAATACTGTTGAT
GGGTGTCTGGTCAGAGACATCAAGAAATAACGCCGGAACATTAGTGCAGGCAGCTTCCACAGCAATGGCA
TCCTGGTCATCCAGCGGATAGTTAATGATCAGCCCACTGACGCGTTGCGCGAGAAGATTGTGCACCGCCG
CTTTACAGGCTTCGACGCCGCTTCGTTCTACCATCGACACCACCACGCTGGCACCCAGTTGATCGGCGCG
AGATTTAATCGCCGCGACAATTTGCGACGGCGCGTGCAGGGCCAGACTGGAGGTGGCAACGCCAATCAGC
AACGACTGTTTGCCCGCCAGTTGTTGTGCCACGCGGTTGGGAATGTAATTCAGCTCCGCCATCGCCGCTT
CCACTTTTTCCCGCGTTTTCGCAGAAACGTGGCTGGCCTGGTTCACCACGCGGGAAACGGTCTGATAAGA
GACACCGGCATACTCTGCGACATCGTATAACGTTACTGGTTTCACATTCACCACCCTGAATTGACTCTCT
TCCGGGCGCTATCATGCCATACCGCGAAAGGTTTTGCGCCATTCGATGGTGTCCGGGATCTCGACGCTCT
CCCTTATGCGACTCCTGCATTAGGAAGCAGCCCAGTAGTAGGTTGAGGCCGTTGAGCACCGCCGCCGCAA
GGAATGGTGCATGCAAGGAGATGGCGCCCAACAGTCCCCCGGCCACGGGGCCTGCCACCATACCCACGCC
GAAACAAGCGCTCATGAGCCCGAAGTGGCGAGCCCGATCTTCCCCATCGGTGATGTCGGCGATATAGGCG
CCAGCAACCGCACCTGTGGCGCCGGTGATGCCGGCCACGATGCGTCCGGCGTAGAGGATCGAGATCTCGA
TCCCGCGAAAT
Features (pLannotate 1.2.2; 19 found; start..end, strand, type, name):
      1..19      +  promoter       T7 promoter: promoter for bacteriophage T7 RNA polymerase
     20..44      +  protein_bind   lac operator: The lac repressor binds to the lac operator to inhibit transcription in E. coli. This inhibition can be relieved by adding lactose or isopropyl-β-D-thiogalactopyranoside (IPTG). lac repressor encoded by lacI
     59..81      +  RBS            RBS: efficient ribosome binding site from bacteriophage T7 gene 10 (Olins and Rangwala, 1989)
     89..919     +  CDS            CASP3: CASP3_HUMAN - Also known as CPP32. Experimental evidence at protein level: Swiss-Prot protein existence level 1. Involved in the activation cascade of caspases responsible for apoptosis execution (PubMed:7596430). At the onset of apoptosis it proteolytically cleaves poly(ADP-ribose) polymerase (PARP) at a '216- Asp-|-Gly-217' bond (PubMed:7774019). Cleaves and activates sterol regulatory element binding proteins (SREBPs) between the basic helix- loop-helix leucine zipper domain and the membrane attachment domain. Cleaves and activates caspase-6, -7 and -9 (PubMed:7596430). Involved in the clea
    926..943     +  CDS            9xHis (fragment): 9xHis affinity tag
    953..1002    +  CDS            SET1 (fragment): solubility-enhancement tag derived from T7 phage gene 10B
   1010..1057    +  terminator     T7 terminator: transcription terminator for bacteriophage T7 RNA polymerase
   1094..1522    +  rep_origin     f1 ori (sequence partly withheld): f1 bacteriophage origin of replication; arrow indicates direction of (+) strand synthesis
   1575..1679    +  promoter       AmpR promoter: bla
   1680..2540    +  CDS            AmpR: β-lactamase; bla; confers resistance to ampicillin, carbenicillin, and related antibiotics
   2711..3299    +  rep_origin     ori: high-copy-number ColE1/pMB1/pBR322/pUC origin of replication
   3485..3624    -  misc_feature   bom: basis of mobility region from pBR322
   3726..3917    -  CDS            rop: Rop protein, which maintains plasmids at low copy number; rop
   3934..4314    +  CDS            YPB1_ECOLX: Protein predicted: Swiss-Prot protein existence level 4. From Escherichia coli.
   4386..4677    -  CDS            TcR (fragment): tetracycline efflux protein; tet; confers resistance to tetracycline
   4692..4713    -  protein_bind   CAP binding site: CAP binding activates transcription in the presence of cAMP. E. coli catabolite activator protein
   4726..5808    -  CDS            lacI: lac repressor; lacI; The lac repressor binds to the lac operator to inhibit transcription in E. coli. This inhibition can be relieved by adding lactose or isopropyl-β-D-thiogalactopyranoside (IPTG).
   5809..5886    -  promoter       lacI promoter: lacI
   5894..6173    -  CDS            TcR (fragment): tetracycline efflux protein; tet; confers resistance to tetracycline
