[The description below was written by a language model from this plasmid's Addgene catalogue record and pLannotate feature annotations shown in this document.]
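Description:
pET21b-Caspase-3(V266E) is a bacterial expression plasmid built on the pET21b backbone for producing a point mutant of human caspase-3 (CASP3, also known as CPP32) in E. coli. The 6.2 kb plasmid replicates from a ColE1/pBR322-type origin. The annotated bom region and rop gene are pBR322-derived, although the catalogue entry lists the plasmid as high copy. Selection is through the β-lactamase gene (AmpR), which confers ampicillin resistance. An f1 phage origin is also present and would allow single-stranded DNA production. Short tetracycline-resistance fragments, a predicted E. coli ORF and the fragment annotated as a T7 gene 10B solubility tag downstream of the His tag appear to be backbone remnants or automated annotation matches rather than functional elements.

The caspase-3 coding sequence sits behind a T7 promoter followed directly by a lac operator, with the T7 gene 10 ribosome binding site upstream and the T7 terminator downstream. The plasmid's own lacI gene supplies lac repressor, so transcription stays off until IPTG or lactose is added. Expression also requires a host that provides T7 RNA polymerase. The protein is fused at its C terminus to a backbone-encoded polyhistidine tag, which the feature table detects as a six-codon His stretch and which permits metal-affinity purification.

The insert carries the V266E substitution. According to the associated publication title, it belongs to a study of how mutations in the procaspase-3 dimer interface affect the activity of the zymogen. The construct is therefore suited to making recombinant mutant protein for biochemical and structural studies of caspase-3 dimerization and activation.
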