Addgene plasmid #90089: pET21b-Caspase-3(V266E)
Purpose: Expresses caspase 3 V266E mutant in bacterial cells
Depositing lab: Clay Clark. Depositing organization: University of Texas at Arlington. Publication: Mutations in the procaspase-3 dimer interface affect the activity of the zymogen. Pop C, Feeney B, Tripathy A, Clark AC. Biochemistry. 2003 Oct 28;42(42):12311-20. 10.1021/bi034999p PubMed 14567692.
Backbone
  Vector backbone: pET21b
  Vector type: Bacterial Expression
Growth in bacteria
  Bacterial resistance: Ampicillin, 100 μg/mL
  Growth temperature: 37°C
  Growth strain: DH5alpha
  Copy number: High Copy
Gene/Insert
  Gene/Insert name: Caspase 3
  Species: H. sapiens (human)
  Mutation: V266E
  Entrez Gene: CASP3 (a.k.a. CPP32, CPP32B, SCA-1)
  Tag / fusion protein: His tag (C terminal on backbone)
  Cloning method: Ligation Independent Cloning
Terms and licenses: Academic/Nonprofit Terms; Industry Terms: Not Available to Industry
How to cite: pET21b-Caspase-3(V266E) was a gift from Clay Clark (Addgene plasmid # 90089 ; http://n2t.net/addgene:90089 ; RRID:Addgene_90089)
